Addgene plasmid #227459: pk335-CARGO-6mer-42kb-USF
Purpose: 6-mer gRNA array targeting Sp dCas9/Cas9 to the Prdm8-Fgf5 locus
Depositing lab: Joanna Wysocka. Depositing organization: Stanford University. Publication: Long-range regulation of transcription scales with genomic distance in a gene-specific manner. Jensen CL, Chen LF, Swigut T, Crocker OJ, Yao D, Bassik MC, Ferrell JE Jr, Boettiger AN, Wysocka J. Mol Cell. 2025 Jan 16;85(2):347-361.e7. doi: 10.1016/j.molcel.2024.10.021. Epub 2024 Dec 2. PubMed 39626660.
Backbone
  Vector backbone: pk335-BFP
  Vector type: CRISPR
  Selectable markers: Neomycin (select with G418) ; TagBFP
Growth in bacteria
  Bacterial resistance: Kanamycin, 50 μg/mL
  Growth temperature: 37°C
  Growth strain: NEB Stable
  Copy number: High Copy
Gene/Insert
  Gene/Insert name: CARGO to 42kb Upstream Fgf5 (alt name: CARGO13)
  gRNA/shRNA sequence: TTTCAACGTGTATTATTAAA, CAAGGGCCATAAATCAGTAT, ATGGACCAGCATACACTGTC, CTGGATTTGCCACCCACATA, AGGCCCAGGAGTATATGAAC, TAGCACAAAGCACCATCGGT
  Species: M. musculus (mouse), Synthetic
  Cloning method: Other
Terms and licenses: Academic/Nonprofit Terms; Industry Terms: Not Available to Industry
How to cite: pk335-CARGO-6mer-42kb-USF was a gift from Joanna Wysocka (Addgene plasmid # 227459 ; http://n2t.net/addgene:227459 ; RRID:Addgene_227459)
