[The description below was written by a language model from this plasmid's Addgene catalogue record and pLannotate feature annotations shown in this document.]
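Description:
pk335-CARGO-6mer-42kb-USF is a 7.7 kb mammalian CRISPR guide-RNA plasmid built on the pk335-BFP backbone. It carries a CARGO array of six single-guide RNAs that recruit Streptococcus pyogenes Cas9 or dCas9 to a site about 42 kb upstream of Fgf5 in the mouse Prdm8-Fgf5 locus. The plasmid encodes no Cas9 itself, so the nuclease or dCas9 fusion must be supplied separately. The feature table shows a tandem series of human U6 RNA polymerase III promoters alternating with Sp tracrRNA-derived scaffold segments. This gives each guide its own promoter-spacer-scaffold unit, so the six guides are transcribed independently from one plasmid. The annotation detects seven copies of each element. The record does not explain the extra promoter and scaffold at the array ends, which may be remnants of the cloning design. The highly repetitive array fits with propagation in a recombination-deficient E. coli strain.

Downstream of the array, a CMV enhancer/chicken β-actin promoter with a hybrid intron drives TagBFP, terminated by a bGH polyadenylation signal. This provides a blue fluorescent marker for identifying or sorting transfected cells. A NeoR/KanR gene sits behind both a mouse PGK promoter and the bacterial EM7 promoter, so the same cassette gives G418 selection in mammalian cells and kanamycin selection in bacteria. Replication uses a high-copy ColE1/pUC origin, and an f1 origin is also present. Other annotated elements are a φC31 attB site, which could permit integrase-mediated genomic insertion, a single AAV2 ITR, and a β-lactamase fragment that is probably a non-functional backbone remnant. The record links the plasmid to work on how long-range transcriptional regulation depends on genomic distance.
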