Features (pLannotate 1.2.2; 30 found; start..end, strand, type, name):
      1..589     +  rep_origin     ori: high-copy-number ColE1/pMB1/pBR322/pUC origin of replication
    669..736     +  misc_RNA       tracrRNA (fragment): trans-activating CRISPR RNA for the Streptococcus pyogenes CRISPR/Cas9 system
    768..999     +  promoter       U6 promoter: RNA polymerase III promoter for human U6 snRNA
   1047..1114    +  misc_RNA       tracrRNA (fragment): trans-activating CRISPR RNA for the Streptococcus pyogenes CRISPR/Cas9 system
   1146..1377    +  promoter       U6 promoter: RNA polymerase III promoter for human U6 snRNA
   1425..1492    +  misc_RNA       tracrRNA (fragment): trans-activating CRISPR RNA for the Streptococcus pyogenes CRISPR/Cas9 system
   1524..1755    +  promoter       U6 promoter: RNA polymerase III promoter for human U6 snRNA
   1803..1870    +  misc_RNA       tracrRNA (fragment): trans-activating CRISPR RNA for the Streptococcus pyogenes CRISPR/Cas9 system
   1902..2133    +  promoter       U6 promoter: RNA polymerase III promoter for human U6 snRNA
   2181..2248    +  misc_RNA       tracrRNA (fragment): trans-activating CRISPR RNA for the Streptococcus pyogenes CRISPR/Cas9 system
   2280..2511    +  promoter       U6 promoter: RNA polymerase III promoter for human U6 snRNA
   2559..2626    +  misc_RNA       tracrRNA (fragment): trans-activating CRISPR RNA for the Streptococcus pyogenes CRISPR/Cas9 system
   2658..2889    +  promoter       U6 promoter: RNA polymerase III promoter for human U6 snRNA
   2937..3004    +  misc_RNA       tracrRNA (fragment): trans-activating CRISPR RNA for the Streptococcus pyogenes CRISPR/Cas9 system
   3036..3267    +  promoter       U6 promoter: RNA polymerase III promoter for human U6 snRNA
   3296..3581    +  enhancer       CMV enhancer: human cytomegalovirus immediate early enhancer; contains an 18-bp deletion relative to the standard CMV enhancer
   3583..3861    +  promoter       chicken β-actin promoter: No description available
   3862..4089    +  intron         hybrid intron: hybrid between chicken β-actin (CBA) and minute virus of mice (MMV) introns (Gray et al., 2011)
   4107..4808    +  CDS            TagBFP: monomeric blue fluorescent protein mammalian codon-optimized
   4839..4950    +  polyA_signal   bGH poly(A) signal: bovine growth hormone polyadenylation signal
   5050..5119    +  protein_bind   attB: attB site for the φC31 integrase (Groth et al., 2000) phage φC31 integrase
   5122..5262    +  repeat_region  AAV2 ITR: inverted terminal repeat of adeno-associated virus serotype 2 inverted
   5267..5318    -  misc_feature   bom (fragment): basis of mobility region from pBR322
   5337..5792    +  rep_origin     f1 ori (sequence partly withheld): f1 bacteriophage origin of replication; arrow indicates direction of (+) strand synthesis
   5793..5834    -  misc_feature   bom (fragment): basis of mobility region from pBR322
   5835..6321    +  promoter       PGK promoter: mouse phosphoglycerate kinase 1 promoter
   6343..6390    +  promoter       EM7 promoter: synthetic bacterial promoter&nbsp
   6410..7213    +  CDS            NeoR/KanR: aminoglycoside phosphotransferase from Tn5; aph(3')-II (or nptII); confers resistance to neomycin, kanamycin, and G418 (Geneticin®)
   7217..7253    +  polyA_signal   PGK poly(A) signal (fragment): mouse phosphoglycerate kinase 1 polyadenylation signal
   7262..7556    +  CDS            bla(M) (fragment): β-lactamase lacking the signal sequence; bla(M); allows cytosolic expression of β-lactamase
>Addgene plasmid #227459 | pk335-CARGO-6mer-42kb-USF | addgene full sequence | sequence record 452286 | Addgene NGS Result
TTGAGATCCTTTTTTTCTGCGCGTAATCTGCTGCTTGCAAACAAAAAAACCACCGCTACCAGCGGTGGTT
TGTTTGCCGGATCAAGAGCTACCAACTCTTTTTCCGAAGGTAACTGGCTTCAGCAGAGCGCAGATACCAA
ATACTGTTCTTCTAGTGTAGCCGTAGTTAGGCCACCACTTCAAGAACTCTGTAGCACCGCCTACATACCT
CGCTCTGCTAATCCTGTTACCAGTGGCTGCTGCCAGTGGCGATAAGTCGTGTCTTACCGGGTTGGACTCA
AGACGATAGTTACCGGATAAGGCGCAGCGGTCGGGCTGAACGGGGGGTTCGTGCACACAGCCCAGCTTGG
AGCGAACGACCTACACCGAACTGAGATACCTACAGCGTGAGCTATGAGAAAGCGCCACGCTTCCCGAAGG
GAGAAAGGCGGACAGGTATCCGGTAAGCGGCAGGGTCGGAACAGGAGAGCGCACGAGGGAGCTTCCAGGG
GGAAACGCCTGGTATCTTTATAGTCCTGTCGGGTTTCGCCACCTCTGACTTGAGCGTCGATTTTTGTGAT
GCTCGTCAGGGGGGCGGAGCCTATGGAAAAACGCCAGCAACGCGGCCTTTTTACGGTTCCTGGCCTTTTG
CTGGCCTTTTGCTCACATGTGTTTAAGAGCTATGCTGGAAACAGCATAGCAAGTTTAAATAAGGCTAGTC
CGTTATCAACTTGAAAAAGTGGCACCGAGTCGGTGCTTTTTTTCTCGAGTACTAGGATCCATTAGGCTTT
CCCATGATTCCTTCATATTTGCATATACGATACAAGGCTGTTAGAGAGATAATTGGAATTAATTTGACTG
TAAACACAAAGATATTAGTACAAAATACGTGACGTAGAAAGTAATAATTTCTTGGGTAGTTTGCAGTTTT
AAAATTATGTTTTAAAATGGACTATCATATGCTTACCGTAACTTGAAAGTATTTCGATTTCTTGGCTTTA
TATATCTTGTGGAAAGGACGAAACACCGTTTCAACGTGTATTATTAAAGTTTAAGAGCTATGCTGGAAAC
AGCATAGCAAGTTTAAATAAGGCTAGTCCGTTATCAACTTGAAAAAGTGGCACCGAGTCGGTGCTTTTTT
TCTCGAGTACTAGGATCCATTAGGCTTTCCCATGATTCCTTCATATTTGCATATACGATACAAGGCTGTT
AGAGAGATAATTGGAATTAATTTGACTGTAAACACAAAGATATTAGTACAAAATACGTGACGTAGAAAGT
AATAATTTCTTGGGTAGTTTGCAGTTTTAAAATTATGTTTTAAAATGGACTATCATATGCTTACCGTAAC
TTGAAAGTATTTCGATTTCTTGGCTTTATATATCTTGTGGAAAGGACGAAACACCGCAAGGGCCATAAAT
CAGTATGTTTAAGAGCTATGCTGGAAACAGCATAGCAAGTTTAAATAAGGCTAGTCCGTTATCAACTTGA
AAAAGTGGCACCGAGTCGGTGCTTTTTTTCTCGAGTACTAGGATCCATTAGGCTTTCCCATGATTCCTTC
ATATTTGCATATACGATACAAGGCTGTTAGAGAGATAATTGGAATTAATTTGACTGTAAACACAAAGATA
TTAGTACAAAATACGTGACGTAGAAAGTAATAATTTCTTGGGTAGTTTGCAGTTTTAAAATTATGTTTTA
AAATGGACTATCATATGCTTACCGTAACTTGAAAGTATTTCGATTTCTTGGCTTTATATATCTTGTGGAA
AGGACGAAACACCGATGGACCAGCATACACTGTCGTTTAAGAGCTATGCTGGAAACAGCATAGCAAGTTT
AAATAAGGCTAGTCCGTTATCAACTTGAAAAAGTGGCACCGAGTCGGTGCTTTTTTTCTCGAGTACTAGG
ATCCATTAGGCTTTCCCATGATTCCTTCATATTTGCATATACGATACAAGGCTGTTAGAGAGATAATTGG
AATTAATTTGACTGTAAACACAAAGATATTAGTACAAAATACGTGACGTAGAAAGTAATAATTTCTTGGG
TAGTTTGCAGTTTTAAAATTATGTTTTAAAATGGACTATCATATGCTTACCGTAACTTGAAAGTATTTCG
ATTTCTTGGCTTTATATATCTTGTGGAAAGGACGAAACACCGCTGGATTTGCCACCCACATAGTTTAAGA
GCTATGCTGGAAACAGCATAGCAAGTTTAAATAAGGCTAGTCCGTTATCAACTTGAAAAAGTGGCACCGA
GTCGGTGCTTTTTTTCTCGAGTACTAGGATCCATTAGGCTTTCCCATGATTCCTTCATATTTGCATATAC
GATACAAGGCTGTTAGAGAGATAATTGGAATTAATTTGACTGTAAACACAAAGATATTAGTACAAAATAC
GTGACGTAGAAAGTAATAATTTCTTGGGTAGTTTGCAGTTTTAAAATTATGTTTTAAAATGGACTATCAT
ATGCTTACCGTAACTTGAAAGTATTTCGATTTCTTGGCTTTATATATCTTGTGGAAAGGACGAAACACCG
AGGCCCAGGAGTATATGAACGTTTAAGAGCTATGCTGGAAACAGCATAGCAAGTTTAAATAAGGCTAGTC
CGTTATCAACTTGAAAAAGTGGCACCGAGTCGGTGCTTTTTTTCTCGAGTACTAGGATCCATTAGGCTTT
CCCATGATTCCTTCATATTTGCATATACGATACAAGGCTGTTAGAGAGATAATTGGAATTAATTTGACTG
TAAACACAAAGATATTAGTACAAAATACGTGACGTAGAAAGTAATAATTTCTTGGGTAGTTTGCAGTTTT
AAAATTATGTTTTAAAATGGACTATCATATGCTTACCGTAACTTGAAAGTATTTCGATTTCTTGGCTTTA
TATATCTTGTGGAAAGGACGAAACACCGTAGCACAAAGCACCATCGGTGTTTAAGAGCTATGCTGGAAAC
AGCATAGCAAGTTTAAATAAGGCTAGTCCGTTATCAACTTGAAAAAGTGGCACCGAGTCGGTGCTTTTTT
TCTCGAGTACTAGGATCCATTAGGCTTTCCCATGATTCCTTCATATTTGCATATACGATACAAGGCTGTT
AGAGAGATAATTGGAATTAATTTGACTGTAAACACAAAGATATTAGTACAAAATACGTGACGTAGAAAGT
AATAATTTCTTGGGTAGTTTGCAGTTTTAAAATTATGTTTTAAAATGGACTATCATATGCTTACCGTAAC
TTGAAAGTATTTCGATTTCTTGGCTTTATATATCTTGTGGAAAGGACGAAACACCGTTTTTTTTCTAGAG
GTACCCGTTACATAACTTACGGTAAATGGCCCGCCTGGCTGACCGCCCAACGACCCCCGCCCATTGACGT
CAATAGTAACGCCAATAGGGACTTTCCATTGACGTCAATGGGTGGAGTATTTACGGTAAACTGCCCACTT
GGCAGTACATCAAGTGTATCATATGCCAAGTACGCCCCCTATTGACGTCAATGACGGTAAATGGCCCGCC
TGGCATTGTGCCCAGTACATGACCTTATGGGACTTTCCTACTTGGCAGTACATCTACGTATTAGTCATCG
CTATTACCATGGTCGAGGTGAGCCCCACGTTCTGCTTCACTCTCCCCATCTCCCCCCCCTCCCCACCCCC
AATTTTGTATTTATTTATTTTTTAATTATTTTGTGCAGCGATGGGGGCGGGGGGGGGGGGGGGGGCGCGC
GCSAGGGGGGGSGGGGGGGGGSGAGGGGSGGGGSGGGGSGAGGCGGAGAGGTGCGGCGGCAGCCAATCAG
AGCGGCGCGCTCCGAAAGTTTCCTTTTATGGCGAGGCGGCGGCGGCGGCGGCCCTATAAAAAGCGAAGCG
CGCGGCGGGCGGGAGTCGCTGCGCGCTGCCTTCGCCCCGTGCCCCGCTCCGCCGCCGCCTCGCGCCGCCC
GCCCCGGCTCTGACTGACCGCGTTACTCCCACAGGTGAGCGGGCGGGACGGCCCTTCTCCTCCGGGCTGT
AATTAGCTGAGCAAGAGGTAAGGGTTTAAGGGATGGTTGGTTGGTGGGGTATTAATGTTTAATTACCTGG
AGCACCTGCCTGAAATCACTTTTTTTCAGGTTGGACCGGTGCCACCATGAGCGAGCTGATTAAGGAGAAC
ATGCACATGAAGCTGTACATGGAGGGCACCGTGGACAACCATCACTTCAAGTGCACATCCGAGGGCGAAG
GCAAGCCCTACGAGGGCACCCAGACCATGAGAATCAAGGTGGTCGAGGGCGGCCCTCTCCCCTTCGCCTT
CGACATCCTGGCTACTAGCTTCCTCTACGGCAGCAAGACCTTCATCAACCACACCCAGGGCATCCCCGAC
TTCTTCAAGCAGTCCTTCCCTGAGGGCTTCACATGGGAGAGAGTCACCACATACGATGACGGGGGCGTGC
TGACCGCTACCCAGGACACCAGCCTCCAGGACGGCTGCCTCATCTACAACGTCAAGATCAGAGGGGTGAA
CTTCACATCCAACGGCCCTGTGATGCAGAAGAAAACACTCGGCTGGGAGGCCTTCACCGAGACGCTGTAC
CCCGCTGACGGCGGCCTGGAAGGCAGAAACGACATGGCCCTGAAGCTCGTGGGCGGGAGCCATCTGATCG
CAAACATCAAGACCACATATAGATCCAAGAAACCCGCTAAGAACCTCAAGATGCCTGGCGTCTACTATGT
GGACTACAGACTGGAAAGAATCAAGGAGGCCAACAACGAAACCTACGTCGAGCAGCACGAGGTGGCAGTG
GCCAGATACTGCGACCTCCCTAGCAAACTGGGGCACAAGCTTAATTAAGAATTCCTAGAGCTCGCTGATC
AGCCTCGACTGTGCCTTCTAGTTGCCAGCCATCTGTTGTTTGCCCCTCCCCCGTGCCTTCCTTGACCCTG
GAAGGTGCCACTCCCACTGTCCTTTCCTAATAAAATGAGGAAATTGCATCGCATTGTCTGAGTAGGTGTC
ATTCTATTCTGGGGGGTGGGGTGGGGCAGGACAGCAAGGGGGAGGATTGGGAAGAGAATAGCAGGCATGC
TGGGGAGCTCTCGAAGCCGCGGTGCGGGTGCCAGGGCGTGCCCTTGGGCTCCCCGGGCGCGTACTCCACC
TCACCCATCGCAGGAACCCCTAGTGATGGAGTTGGCCACTCCCTCTCTGCGCGCTCGCTCGCTCACTGAG
GCCGGGCGACCAAAGGTCGCCCGACGCCCGGGCTTTGCCCGGGCGGCCTCAGTGAGCGAGCGAGCGCGCA
GCTGCCTGCAGGGGCGCCTGATGCGGTATTTTCTCCTTACGCATCTGTGCGGTATTTCACACCGCATA
[95 nt withheld, positions 5319-5413]
T
[46 nt withheld, positions 5415-5460]
C
[141 nt withheld, positions 5462-5602]
CCTTTGACGTTGGAGTCCACGTTCTTT
[37 nt withheld, positions 5630-5666]
ACTCTATCTCGGGCTATTCTTTTGATTTATAAGGGATTTTGCCGATTTCGGTCTATTGGTTAAAAAATGA
GCTGATTTAACAAAAATTTAACGCGAATTTTAACAAAATATTAACGTTTACAATTTTATGGTGCACTCTC
AGTACAATCTGCTCTGATGCCGCATAGTGCTTTTCCCAAGGCAGTCTGGAGCATGCGCTTTAGCAGCCCC
GCTGGGCACTTGGCGCTACACAAGTGGCCTCTGGCCTCGCACACATTCCACATCCACCGGTAGGCGCCAA
CCGGCTCCGTTCTTTGGTGGCCCCTTCGCGCCACCTTCTACTCCTCCCCTAGTCAGGAAGTTCCCCCCCG
CCCCGCAGCTCGCGTCGTGCAGGACGTGACAAATGGAAGTAGCACGTCTCACTAGTCTCGTGCAGATGGA
CAGCACCGCTGAGCAATGGAAGCGGGTAGGCCTTTGGGGCAGCGGCCAATAGCAGCTTTGCTCCTTCGCT
TTCTGGGCTCAGAGGCTGGGAAGGGGTGGGTCCGGGGGCGGGCTCAGGGGCGGGCTCAGGGGCGGGGCGG
GCGCCCGAAGGTCCTCCGGAGGCCCGGCATTCTGCACGCTTCAAAAGCGCACGTCTGCCGCGCTGTTCTC
CTCTTCCTCATCTCCGGGCCTTTCGACCGATCATCAAGCTGCACGTGTTGACAATTAATCATCGGCATAG
TATATCGGCATAGTATAATACGACTCACTATAGGAGGGCCACCATGGGATCGGCCATTGAACAAGATGGA
TTGCACGCAGGTTCTCCGGCCGCTTGGGTGGAGAGGCTATTCGGCTATGACTGGGCACAACAGACAATCG
GCTGCTCTGATGCCGCCGTGTTCCGGCTGTCAGCGCAGGGGCGCCCGGTTCTTTTTGTCAAGACCGACCT
GTCCGGTGCCCTGAATGAACTGCAGGACGAGGCAGCGCGGCTATCGTGGCTGGCCACGACGGGCGTTCCT
TGCGCAGCTGTGCTCGACGTTGTCACTGAAGCGGGAAGGGACTGGCTGCTATTGGGCGAAGTGCCGGGGC
AGGATCTCCTGTCATCTCACCTTGCTCCTGCCGAGAAAGTATCCATCATGGCTGATGCAATGCGGCGGCT
GCATACGCTTGATCCGGCTACCTGCCCATTCGACCACCAAGCGAAACATCGCATCGAGCGAGCACGTACT
CGGATGGAAGCCGGTCTTGTCGATCAGGATGATCTGGACGAAGAGCATCAGGGGCTCGCGCCAGCCGAAC
TGTTCGCCAGGCTCAAGGCGCGCATGCCCGACGGCGAGGATCTCGTCGTGACCCATGGCGATGCCTGCTT
GCCGAATATCATGGTGGAAAATGGCCGCTTTTCTGGATTCATCGACTGTGGCCGGCTGGGTGTGGCGGAC
CGCTATCAGGACATAGCGTTGGCTACCCGTGATATTGCTGAAGAGCTTGGCGGCGAATGGGCTGACCGCT
TCCTCGTGCTTTACGGTATCGCCGCTCCCGATTCGCAGCGCATCGCCTTCTATCGCCTTCTTGACGAGTT
CTTCTGATCGAGAAATTGATGATCTATTAAACAATAAAGACGTCCACATGGAAGTGCAAACTATTAACTG
GCGAACTACTTACTCTAGCTTCCCGGCAACAATTAATAGACTGGATGGAGGCGGATAAAGTTGCAGGACC
ACTTCTGCGCTCGGCCCTTCCGGCTGGCTGGTTTATTGCTGATAAATCTGGAGCCGGTGAGCGTGGAAGC
CGCGGTATCATTGCAGCACTGGGGCCAGATGGTAAGCCCTCCCGTATCGTAGTTATCTACACGACGGGGA
GTCAGGCAACTATGGATGAACGAAATAGACAGATCGCTGAGATAGGTGCCTCACTGATTAAGCATTGGTA
ACTGTCAGACCAAGTTTACTCATATATACTTTAGATTGATTTAAAACTTCATTTTTAATTTAAAAGGATC
TAGGTGAAGATCCTTTTTGATAATCTCATGACCAAAATCCCTTAACGTGAGTTTTCGTTCCACTGAGCGT
CAGACCCCGTAGAAAAGATCAAAGGATCTTC
